Addgene plasmid #30493: Ex1(-117/+3)
Depositing lab: Gerhart Ryffel. Depositing organization: Universitaetsklinikum Essen. Publication: The nephrogenic potential of the transcription factors osr1, osr2, hnf1b, lhx1 and pax8 assessed in Xenopus animal caps. Drews C, Senkel S, Ryffel GU. BMC Dev Biol. 2011 Jan 31;11:5. doi: 10.1186/1471-213X-11-5. PubMed 21281489.
Backbone
  Vector backbone: pGL3-Basic
  Backbone manufacturer: Promega
  Backbone size w/o insert (bp): 4818
  Vector type: Mammalian Expression, Luciferase
Growth in bacteria
  Bacterial resistance: Ampicillin, 100 μg/mL
  Growth temperature: 37°C
  Growth strain: DH5alpha
  Copy number: High Copy
Gene/Insert
  Gene/Insert name: lhx1 promoter (alt name: lim1 promoter)
  Species: X. laevis (frog)
  Insert size (bp): 703
  Mutation: HNF1 binding site deleted
  Cloning method: Restriction Enzyme; 5′ cloning site XhoI (not destroyed); 3′ cloning site HindIII (not destroyed)
  Sequencing primers: 5′ n/a
Terms and licenses: Academic/Nonprofit Terms; Industry Terms: Not Available to Industry
Depositor comments: Mutated HNF1 binding site in lhx1 promoter: TcgAgGGTTTAC
How to cite: Ex1(-117/+3) was a gift from Gerhart Ryffel (Addgene plasmid # 30493 ; http://n2t.net/addgene:30493 ; RRID:Addgene_30493)
