[The description below was written by a language model from this plasmid's Addgene catalogue record and pLannotate feature annotations shown in this document.]
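Description:
Ex1(-117/+3) is a firefly luciferase promoter-reporter plasmid built on the promoterless pGL3-Basic backbone and classed as a mammalian expression/luciferase vector. It is propagated in E. coli as a high-copy plasmid through a ColE1/pUC-type origin and selected with ampicillin via the β-lactamase gene and its bla promoter. An f1 phage origin is also present, which permits single-stranded DNA production. The short annotated fragments of SV40 large T antigen, the tetracycline resistance gene and lacZα are backbone remnants rather than functional genes.

The insert is a roughly 700 bp fragment of the Xenopus laevis lhx1 (lim1) promoter, cloned between XhoI and HindIII sites that both remain intact. This places it directly upstream of the luc+ coding sequence. The promoter region itself is not annotated in the feature table, but it corresponds to the unannotated stretch preceding the luciferase gene in the 5,506 nt sequence. This version carries a mutation that eliminates the HNF1 binding site; the catalogue describes the site as deleted, while the depositor comments describe it as mutated. Luciferase transcripts terminate at the SV40 late polyadenylation signal. A synthetic poly(A) signal and the human α2-globin transcriptional pause site lie upstream of the cloning region, where they limit read-through from the backbone and keep background reporter activity low.

Because pGL3-Basic has no promoter or enhancer of its own, luciferase output reflects the activity of the inserted lhx1 fragment. The construct is therefore suited as a binding-site mutant for comparison with an intact promoter, to test whether HNF1-type factors such as hnf1b act on lhx1 through this site. This fits the associated study of nephrogenic transcription factors in Xenopus. The record does not explain the coordinates in the plasmid name.
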