Features (pLannotate 1.2.2; 11 found; start..end, strand, type, name):
    776..2428    +  CDS            luciferase: firefly luciferase; luc+; enhanced luc+ version of the luciferase gene
   2469..2590    -  polyA_signal   SV40 poly(A) signal: SV40 polyadenylation signal
   2613..2681    -  CDS            large T antigen (fragment): large T antigen from SV40 (simian virus 40)
   2697..2829    +  CDS            TcR (fragment): tetracycline efflux protein; tet; confers resistance to tetracycline
   3009..3597    -  rep_origin     ori: high-copy-number ColE1/pMB1/pBR322/pUC origin of replication
   3768..4628    -  CDS            AmpR: β-lactamase; bla; confers resistance to ampicillin, carbenicillin, and related antibiotics
   4629..4733    -  promoter       AmpR promoter: bla
   4760..5188    +  rep_origin     f1 ori (sequence partly withheld): f1 bacteriophage origin of replication; arrow indicates direction of (+) strand synthesis
   5220..5287    -  CDS            lacZα (fragment): LacZα fragment of β-galactosidase; lacZ fragment
   5346..5394    +  polyA_signal   poly(A) signal: synthetic polyadenylation signal
   5408..5499    +  misc_feature   pause site: RNA polymerase II transcriptional pause signal from the human α2 globin gene
>Addgene plasmid #30493 | Ex1(-117/+3) | depositor full sequence | sequence record 14083 | Author sequence
GGTACCGAGCTCTTACGCGTGCTAGCCCGGGCTCGAGGGTTTACCAGGGACTGCGAGGCGCTGATTGGCC
GTGGCAGCCCGTGACGTAACGGCGTTGTGCATAAGGCTTGCTCCTCTGCTGTTGAGAACATGCAGTCCAG
GCGCGACAGTTCGGATGGGAAGAGCAAGTGAGTGGAGCAAACCTGTAGGATCGCCAGCTCCAGTGCCAAC
TACTCAACAACCTTCACAGCAGCCAAGGGATCGCACTCTGCATTGGCACTGTATATGTGCAAGGGGCATT
CCTTCATATATGGACTTTGCTCAGCTGCTAGTGGGATTTGGACAATACAGCCAGGGCCAGAAGTTGTTGA
TGGACTAGGGGACTTCCTTGGTGACATAAAGTGAGAACGGGCAAAGGAACCACCCCCGGATACCAAAAGG
AGAAAGAAGGAAAATAATCTGCCACCCAAAGCAGCGACCCGAGTTGTGCTTGCGAGGAGCCTGTCCGTAG
CACTGGACGTGATGTCGGGCAATCGAAATCCCATTGGCTTGTAATATATCTCTAGGTAAATAGATGCACT
TTCAGCAGCGACTGCGCTACCTCAACTGATCGGCCCTCACATCTCTGTCCTCTCCTACCTCCTGCTACCC
TGGCTTGGGGATCTCCATCAGCTCCGTCTTCTTGTCTTTCTAGACCACAGTGTCTGCCTTCTATTCTCCT
AATCCGCCCATTCCTCTAAAATCCCAAATAACCAAAGGGAAAGCTTGGCATTCCGGTACTGTTGGTAAAG
CCACCATGGAAGACGCCAAAAACATAAAGAAAGGCCCGGCGCCATTCTATCCGCTGGAAGATGGAACCGC
TGGAGAGCAACTGCATAAGGCTATGAAGAGATACGCCCTGGTTCCTGGAACAATTGCTTTTACAGATGCA
CATATCGAGGTGGACATCACTTACGCTGAGTACTTCGAAATGTCCGTTCGGTTGGCAGAAGCTATGAAAC
GATATGGGCTGAATACAAATCACAGAATCGTCGTATGCAGTGAAAACTCTCTTCAATTCTTTATGCCGGT
GTTGGGCGCGTTATTTATCGGAGTTGCAGTTGCGCCCGCGAACGACATTTATAATGAACGTGAATTGCTC
AACAGTATGGGCATTTCGCAGCCTACCGTGGTGTTCGTTTCCAAAAAGGGGTTGCAAAAAATTTTGAACG
TGCAAAAAAAGCTCCCAATCATCCAAAAAATTATTATCATGGATTCTAAAACGGATTACCAGGGATTTCA
GTCGATGTACACGTTCGTCACATCTCATCTACCTCCCGGTTTTAATGAATACGATTTTGTGCCAGAGTCC
TTCGATAGGGACAAGACAATTGCACTGATCATGAACTCCTCTGGATCTACTGGTCTGCCTAAAGGTGTCG
CTCTGCCTCATAGAACTGCCTGCGTGAGATTCTCGCATGCCAGAGATCCTATTTTTGGCAATCAAATCAT
TCCGGATACTGCGATTTTAAGTGTTGTTCCATTCCATCACGGTTTTGGAATGTTTACTACACTCGGATAT
TTGATATGTGGATTTCGAGTCGTCTTAATGTATAGATTTGAAGAAGAGCTGTTTCTGAGGAGCCTTCAGG
ATTACAAGATTCAAAGTGCGCTGCTGGTGCCAACCCTATTCTCCTTCTTCGCCAAAAGCACTCTGATTGA
CAAATACGATTTATCTAATTTACACGAAATTGCTTCTGGTGGCGCTCCCCTCTCTAAGGAAGTCGGGGAA
GCGGTTGCCAAGAGGTTCCATCTGCCAGGTATCAGGCAAGGATATGGGCTCACTGAGACTACATCAGCTA
TTCTGATTACACCCGAGGGGGATGATAAACCGGGCGCGGTCGGTAAAGTTGTTCCATTTTTTGAAGCGAA
GGTTGTGGATCTGGATACCGGGAAAACGCTGGGCGTTAATCAAAGAGGCGAACTGTGTGTGAGAGGTCCT
ATGATTATGTCCGGTTATGTAAACAATCCGGAAGCGACCAACGCCTTGATTGACAAGGATGGATGGCTAC
ATTCTGGAGACATAGCTTACTGGGACGAAGACGAACACTTCTTCATCGTTGACCGCCTGAAGTCTCTGAT
TAAGTACAAAGGCTATCAGGTGGCTCCCGCTGAATTGGAATCCATCTTGCTCCAACACCCCAACATCTTC
GACGCAGGTGTCGCAGGTCTTCCCGACGATGACGCCGGTGAACTTCCCGCCGCCGTTGTTGTTTTGGAGC
ACGGAAAGACGATGACGGAAAAAGAGATCGTGGATTACGTCGCCAGTCAAGTAACAACCGCGAAAAAGTT
GCGCGGAGGAGTTGTGTTTGTGGACGAAGTACCGAAAGGTCTTACCGGAAAACTCGACGCAAGAAAAATC
AGAGAGATCCTCATAAAGGCCAAGAAGGGCGGAAAGATCGCCGTGTAATTCTAGAGTCGGGGCGGCCGGC
CGCTTCGAGCAGACATGATAAGATACATTGATGAGTTTGGACAAACCACAACTAGAATGCAGTGAAAAAA
ATGCTTTATTTGTGAAATTTGTGATGCTATTGCTTTATTTGTAACCATTATAAGCTGCAATAAACAAGTT
AACAACAACAATTGCATTCATTTTATGTTTCAGGTTCAGGGGGAGGTGTGGGAGGTTTTTTAAAGCAAGT
AAAACCTCTACAAATGTGGTAAAATCGATAAGGATCCGTCGACCGATGCCCTTGAGAGCCTTCAACCCAG
TCAGCTCCTTCCGGTGGGCGCGGGGCATGACTATCGTCGCCGCACTTATGACTGTCTTCTTTATCATGCA
ACTCGTAGGACAGGTGCCGGCAGCGCTCTTCCGCTTCCTCGCTCACTGACTCGCTGCGCTCGGTCGTTCG
GCTGCGGCGAGCGGTATCAGCTCACTCAAAGGCGGTAATACGGTTATCCACAGAATCAGGGGATAACGCA
GGAAAGAACATGTGAGCAAAAGGCCAGCAAAAGGCCAGGAACCGTAAAAAGGCCGCGTTGCTGGCGTTTT
TCCATAGGCTCCGCCCCCCTGACGAGCATCACAAAAATCGACGCTCAAGTCAGAGGTGGCGAAACCCGAC
AGGACTATAAAGATACCAGGCGTTTCCCCCTGGAAGCTCCCTCGTGCGCTCTCCTGTTCCGACCCTGCCG
CTTACCGGATACCTGTCCGCCTTTCTCCCTTCGGGAAGCGTGGCGCTTTCTCATAGCTCACGCTGTAGGT
ATCTCAGTTCGGTGTAGGTCGTTCGCTCCAAGCTGGGCTGTGTGCACGAACCCCCCGTTCAGCCCGACCG
CTGCGCCTTATCCGGTAACTATCGTCTTGAGTCCAACCCGGTAAGACACGACTTATCGCCACTGGCAGCA
GCCACTGGTAACAGGATTAGCAGAGCGAGGTATGTAGGCGGTGCTACAGAGTTCTTGAAGTGGTGGCCTA
ACTACGGCTACACTAGAAGAACAGTATTTGGTATCTGCGCTCTGCTGAAGCCAGTTACCTTCGGAAAAAG
AGTTGGTAGCTCTTGATCCGGCAAACAAACCACCGCTGGTAGCGGTGGTTTTTTTGTTTGCAAGCAGCAG
ATTACGCGCAGAAAAAAAGGATCTCAAGAAGATCCTTTGATCTTTTCTACGGGGTCTGACGCTCAGTGGA
ACGAAAACTCACGTTAAGGGATTTTGGTCATGAGATTATCAAAAAGGATCTTCACCTAGATCCTTTTAAA
TTAAAAATGAAGTTTTAAATCAATCTAAAGTATATATGAGTAAACTTGGTCTGACAGTTACCAATGCTTA
ATCAGTGAGGCACCTATCTCAGCGATCTGTCTATTTCGTTCATCCATAGTTGCCTGACTCCCCGTCGTGT
AGATAACTACGATACGGGAGGGCTTACCATCTGGCCCCAGTGCTGCAATGATACCGCGAGACCCACGCTC
ACCGGCTCCAGATTTATCAGCAATAAACCAGCCAGCCGGAAGGGCCGAGCGCAGAAGTGGTCCTGCAACT
TTATCCGCCTCCATCCAGTCTATTAATTGTTGCCGGGAAGCTAGAGTAAGTAGTTCGCCAGTTAATAGTT
TGCGCAACGTTGTTGCCATTGCTACAGGCATCGTGGTGTCACGCTCGTCGTTTGGTATGGCTTCATTCAG
CTCCGGTTCCCAACGATCAAGGCGAGTTACATGATCCCCCATGTTGTGCAAAAAAGCGGTTAGCTCCTTC
GGTCCTCCGATCGTTGTCAGAAGTAAGTTGGCCGCAGTGTTATCACTCATGGTTATGGCAGCACTGCATA
ATTCTCTTACTGTCATGCCATCCGTAAGATGCTTTTCTGTGACTGGTGAGTACTCAACCAAGTCATTCTG
AGAATAGTGTATGCGGCGACCGAGTTGCTCTTGCCCGGCGTCAATACGGGATAATACCGCGCCACATAGC
AGAACTTTAAAAGTGCTCATCATTGGAAAACGTTCTTCGGGGCGAAAACTCTCAAGGATCTTACCGCTGT
TGAGATCCAGTTCGATGTAACCCACTCGTGCACCCAACTGATCTTCAGCATCTTTTACTTTCACCAGCGT
TTCTGGGTGAGCAAAAACAGGAAGGCAAAATGCCGCAAAAAAGGGAATAAGGGCGACACGGAAATGTTGA
ATACTCATACTCTTCCTTTTTCAATATTATTGAAGCATTTATCAGGGTTATTGTCTCATGAGCGGATACA
TATTTGAATGTATTTAGAAAAATAAACAAATAGGGGTTCCGCGCACATTTCCCCGAAAAGTGCCACCTG
[124 nt withheld, positions 4760-4883]
C
[91 nt withheld, positions 4885-4975]
A
[49 nt withheld, positions 4977-5025]
CCTTTGACGTTGGAGTCCACGTTCTTT
[37 nt withheld, positions 5053-5089]
ACCCTATCTCGGTCTATTCTTTTGATTTATAAGGGATTTTGCCGATTTCGGCCTATTGGTTAAAAAATGA
GCTGATTTAACAAAAATTTAACGCGAATTTTAACAAAATATTAACGCTTACAATTTGCCATTCGCCATTC
AGGCTGCGCAACTGTTGGGAAGGGCGATCGGTGCGGGCCTCTTCGCTATTACGCCAGCCCAAGCTACCAT
GATAAGTAAGTAATATTAAGGTACGGGAGGTACTTGGAGCGGCCGCAATAAAATATCTTTATTTTCATTA
CATCTGTGTGTTGGTTTTTTGTGTGAATCGATAGTACTAACATACGCTCTCCATCAAAACAAAACGAAAC
AAAACAAACTAGCAAAATAGGCTGTCCCCAGTGCAAGTGCAGGTGCCAGAACATTTCTCTATCGATA
