>Addgene plasmid #30493 | Ex1(-117/+3) | addgene partial sequence | sequence record 36725 | LucNRev 5'-CCTTATGCAGTTGCTCTCC-3'
ATGGCGCCGGGCCTTTCTTTATGTTTTTGGCGTCTTCCATGGTGGCTTTACCAACAGTACCGGAATGCCA
AGCTTTCCCTTTGGTTATTTGGGATTTTGGAGGAATGGGCGGATTAGGAGAATAGAAGGCAGACACTGTG
GTCTAGAAAGACAAGAAGACGGAGCTGATGGAGATCCCCAAGCCAGGGTAGCAGGAGGTAGGAGAGGACA
GAGATGTGAGGGCCGATCAGTTGAGGTAGCGCAGTCGCTGCTGAAAGTGCATCTATTTACCTAGAGATAT
ATTACAAGCCAATGGGATTTCGATTGCCCGACATCACGTCCAGTGCTACGGACAGGCTCCTCGCAAGCAC
AACTCGGGTCGCTGCTTTGGGTGGCAGATTATTTTCCTTCTTTCTCCTTTTGGTATCCGGGGGTGGTTCC
TTTGCCCGTTCTCACTTTATGTCACCAAGGAAGTCCCCTAGTCCATCAACAACTTCTGGCCCTGGCTGTA
TTGTCCAAATCCCACTAGCAGCTGAGCAAAGTCCATATATGAAGGAATGCCCCTTGCACATATACAGTGC
CAATGCAGAGTGCGATCCCTTGGCTGCTGTGAAGGTTGTTGAGTAGTTGGCACTGGAGCTGGCGATCCTA
CAGGTTTGCTCCACTCACTTGCTCTTCCCATCCGAACTGTCGCGCCTGGACTGCATGTTCTCAACAGCAG
AGGAGCAAGCCTTATGCACAACGCCGTTACGTCACGGGCTGCCACGGCCAATCAGCGCCTCGCAGTCCCT
GGTAAACCCTCGAGCCCGGGCTAGCACGCGTAAGAGCTCGGTACCTATCGATAGAGAAATGTTCTGGCAC
CTGCACTTGCACTGGGGACAGCCTATTTTGCTAGTTTGTTTTGTTTCGTTTTGTTTTGATGGAGAGCGTA
TGTTAGTACTATCGATT
